Addgene plasmid #49652: pVRa01_3473
Depositing lab: Christopher Voigt. Depositing organization: University of California, San Francisco (UCSF). Publication: Design of orthogonal genetic switches based on a crosstalk map of sigmas, anti-sigmas, and promoters. Rhodius VA, Segall-Shapiro TH, Sharon BD, Ghodasara A, Orlova E, Tabakh H, Burkhardt DH, Clancy K, Peterson TC, Gross CA, Voigt CA. Mol Syst Biol. 2013 Oct 29;9:702. doi: 10.1038/msb.2013.58. PubMed 24169405.
Backbone
  Vector backbone: pVRa
  Vector type: Bacterial Expression, Synthetic Biology
Growth in bacteria
  Bacterial resistance: Ampicillin, 100 μg/mL
  Growth temperature: 37°C
  Growth strain: DH10B
  Copy number: Low Copy
Gene/Insert
  Gene/Insert name: ECF01_3473
  Species: Pseudoalteromonas atlantica T6c
  Mutation: Codon optimized for E.coli
  Promoter: pT7-lacO
  Tag / fusion protein: His6-PreScission (N terminal on backbone)
  Cloning method: Restriction Enzyme; 5′ cloning site NdeI (not destroyed); 3′ cloning site HindIII (not destroyed)
  Sequencing primers: 5′ CGATATAGGCGCCAGCAAC; 3′ CAGCAGCCAACTCAGCTTC
Terms and licenses: Academic/Nonprofit Terms; Industry Terms: Not Available to Industry
How to cite: pVRa01_3473 was a gift from Christopher Voigt (Addgene plasmid # 49652 ; http://n2t.net/addgene:49652 ; RRID:Addgene_49652)
