[The description below was written by a language model from this plasmid's Addgene catalogue record and pLannotate feature annotations shown in this document.]
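Description:
pVRa01_3473 is a bacterial expression plasmid built on the pVRa backbone for synthetic biology work in E. coli. It carries ECF01_3473, an extracytoplasmic function (ECF) sigma factor gene from Pseudoalteromonas atlantica T6c that has been codon optimized for E. coli and cloned between retained NdeI and HindIII sites. The 6,002 nt backbone has a pET-like layout. It contains a ColE1/pBR322-type origin together with the bom region and the rop gene, which holds copy number down and fits the catalogue's low-copy designation. It also has an f1 origin and a β-lactamase cassette for ampicillin selection. Fragments of a tetracycline resistance gene are annotated flanking the lacI region, but they appear to be nonfunctional remnants of the parental vector.

Expression is driven by a T7 promoter fused to a lac operator (pT7-lacO), followed by the T7 gene 10 ribosome binding site and ending at a T7 terminator. A plasmid-borne lacI gene with its own promoter supplies repressor, so transcription requires a host that provides T7 RNA polymerase and is induced with IPTG. The backbone adds an N-terminal His6 tag followed by a PreScission protease site, allowing affinity purification and tag removal. The short "capTEV" fragment the annotator found just after the RBS most likely corresponds to this His tag. The sigma factor coding sequence itself was not recognised by the automated annotation and would span the circular origin of the record. Small His and SET1 fragments before the terminator probably reflect residual vector sequence. The plasmid belongs to a library used to map crosstalk among ECF sigmas, anti-sigmas and their promoters in order to design orthogonal genetic switches.
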