Features (pLannotate 1.2.2; 19 found; start..end, strand, type, name):
    577..594     +  CDS            9xHis (fragment): 9xHis affinity tag
    604..653     +  CDS            SET1 (fragment): solubility-enhancement tag derived from T7 phage gene 10B
    661..708     +  terminator     T7 terminator: transcription terminator for bacteriophage T7 RNA polymerase
    745..1200    +  rep_origin     f1 ori (sequence partly withheld): f1 bacteriophage origin of replication; arrow indicates direction of (+) strand synthesis
   1227..1331    +  promoter       AmpR promoter: bla
   1332..2192    +  CDS            AmpR: β-lactamase; bla; confers resistance to ampicillin, carbenicillin, and related antibiotics
   2363..2951    +  rep_origin     ori: high-copy-number ColE1/pMB1/pBR322/pUC origin of replication
   3137..3279    -  misc_feature   bom: basis of mobility region from pBR322
   3381..3572    -  CDS            rop: Rop protein, which maintains plasmids at low copy number; rop
   3589..3969    +  CDS            YPB1_ECOLX: Protein predicted: Swiss-Prot protein existence level 4. From Escherichia coli.
   4041..4332    -  CDS            TcR (fragment): tetracycline efflux protein; tet; confers resistance to tetracycline
   4347..4368    -  protein_bind   CAP binding site: CAP binding activates transcription in the presence of cAMP. E. coli catabolite activator protein
   4381..5463    -  CDS            lacI: lac repressor; lacI; The lac repressor binds to the lac operator to inhibit transcription in E. coli. This inhibition can be relieved by adding lactose or isopropyl-β-D-thiogalactopyranoside (IPTG).
   5464..5541    -  promoter       lacI promoter: lacI
   5549..5828    -  CDS            TcR (fragment): tetracycline efflux protein; tet; confers resistance to tetracycline
   5850..5868    +  promoter       T7 promoter: promoter for bacteriophage T7 RNA polymerase
   5869..5893    +  protein_bind   lac operator: The lac repressor binds to the lac operator to inhibit transcription in E. coli. This inhibition can be relieved by adding lactose or isopropyl-β-D-thiogalactopyranoside (IPTG). lac repressor encoded by lacI
   5908..5930    +  RBS            RBS: efficient ribosome binding site from bacteriophage T7 gene 10 (Olins and Rangwala, 1989)
   5949..5965    +  CDS            capTEV™ (fragment): composite tag for in vivo biotinylation, TEV protease cleavage, and 6xHis tagging
>Addgene plasmid #49652 | pVRa01_3473 | depositor full sequence | sequence record 74421 | pVRa01_3473 sequence 6002 bps
ATGTTTGAAAAAAGTGATGAACAGCTGATCGAAAAAGCCCTGAAAGGTCATAAAAAAAGCTGGTTTAGCC
TGCTGAAACGCTATGAAAAACCGGTGTATCATTATGGTCTGCGTATGACCGGTAATAATGCAGATGCACT
GGATCTGCTGCAGGATGTTTTTATTAGCGTGTTTCGTAATCTGGCAACCTATCGTGGTGATGGTAGCTTT
AAAGGTTGGCTGTTTCGTATTGCCCATTATCGTTGCATCGAATTTTATCGTCGTAAACGTCCGATGCAGG
GTTTTGATGATGCACCGGATATTCCGTGTGATACCGCACCGGTTGATCAGTATATTGAAAACACCCAGCG
TAATGCACAGCTGGTTAGCGCCATGCAACAACTGCCGCTGGCACAGAAAAGCGTTATTGAACTGAAATTT
TTCGGCCACTTCACCTTTGAAGAAATTGCAGAACAGACCGGTATGAGCGTTAATACCGCAAAAAGCCGTC
TGTATAGCGCACTGAGCAAAATGAAAACCCTGATGGAAGTGGATTACGTTGAACTGTAAGGATCCAAGCT
TGCGGCCGCACTCGAGCACCACCACCACCACCACTGAGATCCGGCTGCTAACAAAGCCCGAAAGGAAGCT
GAGTTGGCTGCTGCCACCGCTGAGCAATAACTAGCATAACCCCTTGGGGCCTCTAAACGGGTCTTGAGGG
GTTTTTTGCTGAAAGGAGGAACTATATCCGGATTGGCGAATGGG
[124 nt withheld, positions 745-868]
C
[91 nt withheld, positions 870-960]
A
[49 nt withheld, positions 962-1010]
CCTTTGACGTTGGAGTCCACGTTCTTT
[37 nt withheld, positions 1038-1074]
ACCCTATCTCGGTCTATTCTTTTGATTTATAAGGGATTTTGCCGATTTCGGCCTATTGGTTAAAAAATGA
GCTGATTTAACAAAAATTTAACGCGAATTTTAACAAAATATTAACGTTTACAATTTCAGGTGGCACTTTT
CGGGGAAATGTGCGCGGAACCCCTATTTGTTTATTTTTCTAAATACATTCAAATATGTATCCGCTCATGA
GACAATAACCCTGATAAATGCTTCAATAATATTGAAAAAGGAAGAGTATGAGTATTCAACATTTCCGTGT
CGCCCTTATTCCCTTTTTTGCGGCATTTTGCCTTCCTGTTTTTGCTCACCCAGAAACGCTGGTGAAAGTA
AAAGATGCTGAAGATCAGTTGGGTGCACGAGTGGGTTACATCGAACTGGATCTCAACAGCGGTAAGATCC
TTGAGAGTTTTCGCCCCGAAGAACGTTTTCCAATGATGAGCACTTTTAAAGTTCTGCTATGTGGCGCGGT
ATTATCCCGTATTGACGCCGGGCAAGAGCAACTCGGTCGCCGCATACACTATTCTCAGAATGACTTGGTT
GAGTACTCACCAGTCACAGAAAAGCATCTTACGGATGGCATGACAGTAAGAGAATTATGCAGTGCTGCCA
TAACCATGAGTGATAACACTGCGGCCAACTTACTTCTGACAACGATCGGAGGACCGAAGGAGCTAACCGC
TTTTTTGCACAACATGGGGGATCATGTAACTCGCCTTGATCGTTGGGAACCGGAGCTGAATGAAGCCATA
CCAAACGACGAGCGTGACACCACGATGCCTGCAGCAATGGCAACAACGTTGCGCAAACTATTAACTGGCG
AACTACTTACTCTAGCTTCCCGGCAACAATTAATAGACTGGATGGAGGCGGATAAAGTTGCAGGACCACT
TCTGCGCTCGGCCCTTCCGGCTGGCTGGTTTATTGCTGATAAATCTGGAGCCGGTGAGCGTGGGTCTCGC
GGTATCATTGCAGCACTGGGGCCAGATGGTAAGCCCTCCCGTATCGTAGTTATCTACACGACGGGGAGTC
AGGCAACTATGGATGAACGAAATAGACAGATCGCTGAGATAGGTGCCTCACTGATTAAGCATTGGTAACT
GTCAGACCAAGTTTACTCATATATACTTTAGATTGATTTAAAACTTCATTTTTAATTTAAAAGGATCTAG
GTGAAGATCCTTTTTGATAATCTCATGACCAAAATCCCTTAACGTGAGTTTTCGTTCCACTGAGCGTCAG
ACCCCGTAGAAAAGATCAAAGGATCTTCTTGAGATCCTTTTTTTCTGCGCGTAATCTGCTGCTTGCAAAC
AAAAAAACCACCGCTACCAGCGGTGGTTTGTTTGCCGGATCAAGAGCTACCAACTCTTTTTCCGAAGGTA
ACTGGCTTCAGCAGAGCGCAGATACCAAATACTGTCCTTCTAGTGTAGCCGTAGTTAGGCCACCACTTCA
AGAACTCTGTAGCACCGCCTACATACCTCGCTCTGCTAATCCTGTTACCAGTGGCTGCTGCCAGTGGCGA
TAAGTCGTGTCTTACCGGGTTGGACTCAAGACGATAGTTACCGGATAAGGCGCAGCGGTCGGGCTGAACG
GGGGGTTCGTGCACACAGCCCAGCTTGGAGCGAACGACCTACACCGAACTGAGATACCTACAGCGTGAGC
TATGAGAAAGCGCCACGCTTCCCGAAGGGAGAAAGGCGGACAGGTATCCGGTAAGCGGCAGGGTCGGAAC
AGGAGAGCGCACGAGGGAGCTTCCAGGGGGAAACGCCTGGTATCTTTATAGTCCTGTCGGGTTTCGCCAC
CTCTGACTTGAGCGTCGATTTTTGTGATGCTCGTCAGGGGGGCGGAGCCTATGGAAAAACGCCAGCAACG
CGGCCTTTTTACGGTTCCTGGCCTTTTGCTGGCCTTTTGCTCACATGTTCTTTCCTGCGTTATCCCCTGA
TTCTGTGGATAACCGTATTACCGCCTTTGAGTGAGCTGATACCGCTCGCCGCAGCCGAACGACCGAGCGC
AGCGAGTCAGTGAGCGAGGAAGCGGAAGAGCGCCTGATGCGGTATTTTCTCCTTACGCATCTGTGCGGTA
TTTCACACCGCATATATGGTGCACTCTCAGTACAATCTGCTCTGATGCCGCATAGTTAAGCCAGTATACA
CTCCGCTATCGCTACGTGACTGGGTCATGGCTGCGCCCCGACACCCGCCAACACCCGCTGACGCGCCCTG
ACGGGCTTGTCTGCTCCCGGCATCCGCTTACAGACAAGCTGTGACCGTCTCCGGGAGCTGCATGTGTCAG
AGGTTTTCACCGTCATCACCGAAACGCGCGAGGCAGCTGCGGTAAAGCTCATCAGCGTGGTCGTGAAGCG
ATTCACAGATGTCTGCCTGTTCATCCGCGTCCAGCTCGTTGAGTTTCTCCAGAAGCGTTAATGTCTGGCT
TCTGATAAAGCGGGCCATGTTAAGGGCGGTTTTTTCCTGTTTGGTCACTGATGCCTCCGTGTAAGGGGGA
TTTCTGTTCATGGGGGTAATGATACCGATGAAACGAGAGAGGATGCTCACGATACGGGTTACTGATGATG
AACATGCCCGGTTACTGGAACGTTGTGAGGGTAAACAACTGGCGGTATGGATGCGGCGGGACCAGAGAAA
AATCACTCAGGGTCAATGCCAGCGCTTCGTTAATACAGATGTAGGTGTTCCACAGGGTAGCCAGCAGCAT
CCTGCGATGCAGATCCGGAACATAATGGTGCAGGGCGCTGACTTCCGCGTTTCCAGACTTTACGAAACAC
GGAAACCGAAGACCATTCATGTTGTTGCTCAGGTCGCAGACGTTTTGCAGCAGCAGTCGCTTCACGTTCG
CTCGCGTATCGGTGATTCATTCTGCTAACCAGTAAGGCAACCCCGCCAGCCTAGCCGGGTCCTCAACGAC
AGGAGCACGATCATGCGCACCCGTGGGGCCGCCATGCCGGCGATAATGGCCTGCTTCTCGCCGAAACGTT
TGGTGGCGGGACCAGTGACGAAGGCTTGAGCGAGGGCGTGCAAGATTCCGAATACCGCAAGCGACAGGCC
GATCATCGTCGCGCTCCAGCGAAAGCGGTCCTCGCCGAAAATGACCCAGAGCGCTGCCGGCACCTGTCCT
ACGAGTTGCATGATAAAGAAGACAGTCATAAGTGCGGCGACGATAGTCATGCCCCGCGCCCACCGGAAGG
AGCTGACTGGGTTGAAGGCTCTCAAGGGCATCGGTCGAGATCCCGGTGCCTAATGAGTGAGCTAACTTAC
ATTAATTGCGTTGCGCTCACTGCCCGCTTTCCAGTCGGGAAACCTGTCGTGCCAGCTGCATTAATGAATC
GGCCAACGCGCGGGGAGAGGCGGTTTGCGTATTGGGCGCCAGGGTGGTTTTTCTTTTCACCAGTGAGACG
GGCAACAGCTGATTGCCCTTCACCGCCTGGCCCTGAGAGAGTTGCAGCAAGCGGTCCACGCTGGTTTGCC
CCAGCAGGCGAAAATCCTGTTTGATGGTGGTTAACGGCGGGATATAACATGAGCTGTCTTCGGTATCGTC
GTATCCCACTACCGAGATATCCGCACCAACGCGCAGCCCGGACTCGGTAATGGCGCGCATTGCGCCCAGC
GCCATCTGATCGTTGGCAACCAGCATCGCAGTGGGAACGATGCCCTCATTCAGCATTTGCATGGTTTGTT
GAAAACCGGACATGGCACTCCAGTCGCCTTCCCGTTCCGCTATCGGCTGAATTTGATTGCGAGTGAGATA
TTTATGCCAGCCAGCCAGACGCAGACGCGCCGAGACAGAACTTAATGGGCCCGCTAACAGCGCGATTTGC
TGGTGACCCAATGCGACCAGATGCTCCACGCCCAGTCGCGTACCGTCTTCATGGGAGAAAATAATACTGT
TGATGGGTGTCTGGTCAGAGACATCAAGAAATAACGCCGGAACATTAGTGCAGGCAGCTTCCACAGCAAT
GGCATCCTGGTCATCCAGCGGATAGTTAATGATCAGCCCACTGACGCGTTGCGCGAGAAGATTGTGCACC
GCCGCTTTACAGGCTTCGACGCCGCTTCGTTCTACCATCGACACCACCACGCTGGCACCCAGTTGATCGG
CGCGAGATTTAATCGCCGCGACAATTTGCGACGGCGCGTGCAGGGCCAGACTGGAGGTGGCAACGCCAAT
CAGCAACGACTGTTTGCCCGCCAGTTGTTGTGCCACGCGGTTGGGAATGTAATTCAGCTCCGCCATCGCC
GCTTCCACTTTTTCCCGCGTTTTCGCAGAAACGTGGCTGGCCTGGTTCACCACGCGGGAAACGGTCTGAT
AAGAGACACCGGCATACTCTGCGACATCGTATAACGTTACTGGTTTCACATTCACCACCCTGAATTGACT
CTCTTCCGGGCGCTATCATGCCATACCGCGAAAGGTTTTGCGCCATTCGATGGTGTCCGGGATCTCGACG
CTCTCCCTTATGCGACTCCTGCATTAGGAAGCAGCCCAGTAGTAGGTTGAGGCCGTTGAGCACCGCCGCC
GCAAGGAATGGTGCATGCAAGGAGATGGCGCCCAACAGTCCCCCGGCCACGGGGCCTGCCACCATACCCA
CGCCGAAACAAGCGCTCATGAGCCCGAAGTGGCGAGCCCGATCTTCCCCATCGGTGATGTCGGCGATATA
GGCGCCAGCAACCGCACCTGTGGCGCCGGTGATGCCGGCCACGATGCGTCCGGCGTAGAGGATCGAGATC
TCGATCCCGCGAAATTAATACGACTCACTATAGGGGAATTGTGAGCGGATAACAATTCCCCTCTAGAAAT
AATTTTGTTTAACTTTAAGAAGGAGATATACCATGGGCAGCAGCCATCATCATCATCATCACAGCAGCGG
CCTGGAAGTTCTGTTCCAGGGGCCCCAT
