>Addgene plasmid #49652 | pVRa01_3473 | depositor partial sequence | sequence record 73982 | ECF gene
ATGTTTGAAAAAAGTGATGAACAGCTGATCGAAAAAGCCCTGAAAGGTCATAAAAAAAGCTGGTTTAGCC
TGCTGAAACGCTATGAAAAACCGGTGTATCATTATGGTCTGCGTATGACCGGTAATAATGCAGATGCACT
GGATCTGCTGCAGGATGTTTTTATTAGCGTGTTTCGTAATCTGGCAACCTATCGTGGTGATGGTAGCTTT
AAAGGTTGGCTGTTTCGTATTGCCCATTATCGTTGCATCGAATTTTATCGTCGTAAACGTCCGATGCAGG
GTTTTGATGATGCACCGGATATTCCGTGTGATACCGCACCGGTTGATCAGTATATTGAAAACACCCAGCG
TAATGCACAGCTGGTTAGCGCCATGCAACAACTGCCGCTGGCACAGAAAAGCGTTATTGAACTGAAATTT
TTCGGCCACTTCACCTTTGAAGAAATTGCAGAACAGACCGGTATGAGCGTTAATACCGCAAAAAGCCGTC
TGTATAGCGCACTGAGCAAAATGAAAACCCTGATGGAAGTGGATTACGTTGAACTGTAA
