>Addgene plasmid #49652 | pVRa01_3473 | depositor partial sequence | sequence record 73983 | pVRa backbone
GGATCCAAGCTTGCGGCCGCACTCGAGCACCACCACCACCACCACTGAGATCCGGCTGCTAACAAAGCCC
GAAAGGAAGCTGAGTTGGCTGCTGCCACCGCTGAGCAATAACTAGCATAACCCCTTGGGGCCTCTAAACG
GGTCTTGAGGGGTTTTTTGCTGAAAGGAGGAACTATATCCGGATTGGCGAATGGG
[124 nt withheld, positions 196-319]
C
[91 nt withheld, positions 321-411]
A
[49 nt withheld, positions 413-461]
CCTTTGACGTTGGAGTCCACGTTCTTT
[37 nt withheld, positions 489-525]
ACCCTATCTCGGTCTATTCTTTTGATTTATAAGGGATTTTGCCGATTTCGGCCTATTGGTTAAAAAATGA
GCTGATTTAACAAAAATTTAACGCGAATTTTAACAAAATATTAACGTTTACAATTTCAGGTGGCACTTTT
CGGGGAAATGTGCGCGGAACCCCTATTTGTTTATTTTTCTAAATACATTCAAATATGTATCCGCTCATGA
GACAATAACCCTGATAAATGCTTCAATAATATTGAAAAAGGAAGAGTATGAGTATTCAACATTTCCGTGT
CGCCCTTATTCCCTTTTTTGCGGCATTTTGCCTTCCTGTTTTTGCTCACCCAGAAACGCTGGTGAAAGTA
AAAGATGCTGAAGATCAGTTGGGTGCACGAGTGGGTTACATCGAACTGGATCTCAACAGCGGTAAGATCC
TTGAGAGTTTTCGCCCCGAAGAACGTTTTCCAATGATGAGCACTTTTAAAGTTCTGCTATGTGGCGCGGT
ATTATCCCGTATTGACGCCGGGCAAGAGCAACTCGGTCGCCGCATACACTATTCTCAGAATGACTTGGTT
GAGTACTCACCAGTCACAGAAAAGCATCTTACGGATGGCATGACAGTAAGAGAATTATGCAGTGCTGCCA
TAACCATGAGTGATAACACTGCGGCCAACTTACTTCTGACAACGATCGGAGGACCGAAGGAGCTAACCGC
TTTTTTGCACAACATGGGGGATCATGTAACTCGCCTTGATCGTTGGGAACCGGAGCTGAATGAAGCCATA
CCAAACGACGAGCGTGACACCACGATGCCTGCAGCAATGGCAACAACGTTGCGCAAACTATTAACTGGCG
AACTACTTACTCTAGCTTCCCGGCAACAATTAATAGACTGGATGGAGGCGGATAAAGTTGCAGGACCACT
TCTGCGCTCGGCCCTTCCGGCTGGCTGGTTTATTGCTGATAAATCTGGAGCCGGTGAGCGTGGGTCTCGC
GGTATCATTGCAGCACTGGGGCCAGATGGTAAGCCCTCCCGTATCGTAGTTATCTACACGACGGGGAGTC
AGGCAACTATGGATGAACGAAATAGACAGATCGCTGAGATAGGTGCCTCACTGATTAAGCATTGGTAACT
GTCAGACCAAGTTTACTCATATATACTTTAGATTGATTTAAAACTTCATTTTTAATTTAAAAGGATCTAG
GTGAAGATCCTTTTTGATAATCTCATGACCAAAATCCCTTAACGTGAGTTTTCGTTCCACTGAGCGTCAG
ACCCCGTAGAAAAGATCAAAGGATCTTCTTGAGATCCTTTTTTTCTGCGCGTAATCTGCTGCTTGCAAAC
AAAAAAACCACCGCTACCAGCGGTGGTTTGTTTGCCGGATCAAGAGCTACCAACTCTTTTTCCGAAGGTA
ACTGGCTTCAGCAGAGCGCAGATACCAAATACTGTCCTTCTAGTGTAGCCGTAGTTAGGCCACCACTTCA
AGAACTCTGTAGCACCGCCTACATACCTCGCTCTGCTAATCCTGTTACCAGTGGCTGCTGCCAGTGGCGA
TAAGTCGTGTCTTACCGGGTTGGACTCAAGACGATAGTTACCGGATAAGGCGCAGCGGTCGGGCTGAACG
GGGGGTTCGTGCACACAGCCCAGCTTGGAGCGAACGACCTACACCGAACTGAGATACCTACAGCGTGAGC
TATGAGAAAGCGCCACGCTTCCCGAAGGGAGAAAGGCGGACAGGTATCCGGTAAGCGGCAGGGTCGGAAC
AGGAGAGCGCACGAGGGAGCTTCCAGGGGGAAACGCCTGGTATCTTTATAGTCCTGTCGGGTTTCGCCAC
CTCTGACTTGAGCGTCGATTTTTGTGATGCTCGTCAGGGGGGCGGAGCCTATGGAAAAACGCCAGCAACG
CGGCCTTTTTACGGTTCCTGGCCTTTTGCTGGCCTTTTGCTCACATGTTCTTTCCTGCGTTATCCCCTGA
TTCTGTGGATAACCGTATTACCGCCTTTGAGTGAGCTGATACCGCTCGCCGCAGCCGAACGACCGAGCGC
AGCGAGTCAGTGAGCGAGGAAGCGGAAGAGCGCCTGATGCGGTATTTTCTCCTTACGCATCTGTGCGGTA
TTTCACACCGCATATATGGTGCACTCTCAGTACAATCTGCTCTGATGCCGCATAGTTAAGCCAGTATACA
CTCCGCTATCGCTACGTGACTGGGTCATGGCTGCGCCCCGACACCCGCCAACACCCGCTGACGCGCCCTG
ACGGGCTTGTCTGCTCCCGGCATCCGCTTACAGACAAGCTGTGACCGTCTCCGGGAGCTGCATGTGTCAG
AGGTTTTCACCGTCATCACCGAAACGCGCGAGGCAGCTGCGGTAAAGCTCATCAGCGTGGTCGTGAAGCG
ATTCACAGATGTCTGCCTGTTCATCCGCGTCCAGCTCGTTGAGTTTCTCCAGAAGCGTTAATGTCTGGCT
TCTGATAAAGCGGGCCATGTTAAGGGCGGTTTTTTCCTGTTTGGTCACTGATGCCTCCGTGTAAGGGGGA
TTTCTGTTCATGGGGGTAATGATACCGATGAAACGAGAGAGGATGCTCACGATACGGGTTACTGATGATG
AACATGCCCGGTTACTGGAACGTTGTGAGGGTAAACAACTGGCGGTATGGATGCGGCGGGACCAGAGAAA
AATCACTCAGGGTCAATGCCAGCGCTTCGTTAATACAGATGTAGGTGTTCCACAGGGTAGCCAGCAGCAT
CCTGCGATGCAGATCCGGAACATAATGGTGCAGGGCGCTGACTTCCGCGTTTCCAGACTTTACGAAACAC
GGAAACCGAAGACCATTCATGTTGTTGCTCAGGTCGCAGACGTTTTGCAGCAGCAGTCGCTTCACGTTCG
CTCGCGTATCGGTGATTCATTCTGCTAACCAGTAAGGCAACCCCGCCAGCCTAGCCGGGTCCTCAACGAC
AGGAGCACGATCATGCGCACCCGTGGGGCCGCCATGCCGGCGATAATGGCCTGCTTCTCGCCGAAACGTT
TGGTGGCGGGACCAGTGACGAAGGCTTGAGCGAGGGCGTGCAAGATTCCGAATACCGCAAGCGACAGGCC
GATCATCGTCGCGCTCCAGCGAAAGCGGTCCTCGCCGAAAATGACCCAGAGCGCTGCCGGCACCTGTCCT
ACGAGTTGCATGATAAAGAAGACAGTCATAAGTGCGGCGACGATAGTCATGCCCCGCGCCCACCGGAAGG
AGCTGACTGGGTTGAAGGCTCTCAAGGGCATCGGTCGAGATCCCGGTGCCTAATGAGTGAGCTAACTTAC
ATTAATTGCGTTGCGCTCACTGCCCGCTTTCCAGTCGGGAAACCTGTCGTGCCAGCTGCATTAATGAATC
GGCCAACGCGCGGGGAGAGGCGGTTTGCGTATTGGGCGCCAGGGTGGTTTTTCTTTTCACCAGTGAGACG
GGCAACAGCTGATTGCCCTTCACCGCCTGGCCCTGAGAGAGTTGCAGCAAGCGGTCCACGCTGGTTTGCC
CCAGCAGGCGAAAATCCTGTTTGATGGTGGTTAACGGCGGGATATAACATGAGCTGTCTTCGGTATCGTC
GTATCCCACTACCGAGATATCCGCACCAACGCGCAGCCCGGACTCGGTAATGGCGCGCATTGCGCCCAGC
GCCATCTGATCGTTGGCAACCAGCATCGCAGTGGGAACGATGCCCTCATTCAGCATTTGCATGGTTTGTT
GAAAACCGGACATGGCACTCCAGTCGCCTTCCCGTTCCGCTATCGGCTGAATTTGATTGCGAGTGAGATA
TTTATGCCAGCCAGCCAGACGCAGACGCGCCGAGACAGAACTTAATGGGCCCGCTAACAGCGCGATTTGC
TGGTGACCCAATGCGACCAGATGCTCCACGCCCAGTCGCGTACCGTCTTCATGGGAGAAAATAATACTGT
TGATGGGTGTCTGGTCAGAGACATCAAGAAATAACGCCGGAACATTAGTGCAGGCAGCTTCCACAGCAAT
GGCATCCTGGTCATCCAGCGGATAGTTAATGATCAGCCCACTGACGCGTTGCGCGAGAAGATTGTGCACC
GCCGCTTTACAGGCTTCGACGCCGCTTCGTTCTACCATCGACACCACCACGCTGGCACCCAGTTGATCGG
CGCGAGATTTAATCGCCGCGACAATTTGCGACGGCGCGTGCAGGGCCAGACTGGAGGTGGCAACGCCAAT
CAGCAACGACTGTTTGCCCGCCAGTTGTTGTGCCACGCGGTTGGGAATGTAATTCAGCTCCGCCATCGCC
GCTTCCACTTTTTCCCGCGTTTTCGCAGAAACGTGGCTGGCCTGGTTCACCACGCGGGAAACGGTCTGAT
AAGAGACACCGGCATACTCTGCGACATCGTATAACGTTACTGGTTTCACATTCACCACCCTGAATTGACT
CTCTTCCGGGCGCTATCATGCCATACCGCGAAAGGTTTTGCGCCATTCGATGGTGTCCGGGATCTCGACG
CTCTCCCTTATGCGACTCCTGCATTAGGAAGCAGCCCAGTAGTAGGTTGAGGCCGTTGAGCACCGCCGCC
GCAAGGAATGGTGCATGCAAGGAGATGGCGCCCAACAGTCCCCCGGCCACGGGGCCTGCCACCATACCCA
CGCCGAAACAAGCGCTCATGAGCCCGAAGTGGCGAGCCCGATCTTCCCCATCGGTGATGTCGGCGATATA
GGCGCCAGCAACCGCACCTGTGGCGCCGGTGATGCCGGCCACGATGCGTCCGGCGTAGAGGATCGAGATC
TCGATCCCGCGAAATTAATACGACTCACTATAGGGGAATTGTGAGCGGATAACAATTCCCCTCTAGAAAT
AATTTTGTTTAACTTTAAGAAGGAGATATACCATGGGCAGCAGCCATCATCATCATCATCACAGCAGCGG
CCTGGAAGTTCTGTTCCAGGGGCCCCAT
