>Addgene plasmid #49652 | pVRa01_3473 | addgene partial sequence | sequence record 75542 | pBRrevBam 5'-GGTGATGTCGGCGATATAGG-3'
GATGCCGGCCACGATGCGTCCGGCGTAGAGGATCGAGATCTCGATCCCGCGAAATTAATACGACTCACTA
TAGGGGAATTGTGAGCGGATAACAATTCCCCTCTAGAAATAATTTTGTTTAACTTTAAGAAGGAGATATA
CCATGGGCAGCAGCCATCATCATCATCATCACAGCAGCGGCCTGGAAGTTCTGTTCCAGGGGCCCCATAT
GTTTGAAAAAAGTGATGAACAGCTGATCGAAAAAGCCCTGAAAGGTCATAAAAAAAGCTGGTTTAGCCTG
CTGAAACGCTATGAAAAACCGGTGTATCATTATGGTCTGCGTATGACCGGTAATAATGCAGATGCACTGG
ATCTGCTGCAGGATGTTTTTATTAGCGTGTTTCGTAATCTGGCAACCTATCGTGGTGATGGTAGCTTTAA
AGGTTGGCTGTTTCGTATTGCCCATTATCGTTGCATCGAATTTTATCGTCGTAAACGTCCGATGCAGGGT
TTTGATGATGCACCGGATATTCCGTGTGATACCGCACCGGTTGATCAGTATATTGAAAACACCCAGCGTA
ATGCACAGCTGGTTAGCGCCATGCAACAACTGCCGCTGGCACAGAAAAGCGTTATTGAACTGAAATTTTT
CGGCCACTTCACCTTTGAAGAAATTGCAGAACAGACCGGTATGAGCGTTAATACCGCAAAAAGCCGTCTG
TATAGCGCACTGAGCAAAATGAAAACCCTGATGGAAGTGGATTACGTTGAACTGTAAGGATCCAAGCTTG
CGGCCGCACTCGAGCACCACCACCACCACCACTGAGATCCGGCTGCTAACAAAGCCCGAAAGGAAGCTGA
GTTGGCTGCTGCCACCGCTGAGCAATAACTAGCATAACCCCTTGGGGCCTCTAAACGGGTCTTGAGGGGT
TTTTTGCTGAAAGGAGGAACTATATCCGGATTGGCGAATG
